>Addgene plasmid #40242 | pAM1706 | depositor full sequence | sequence record 51668 | pAM1706 sequence 13709 bps
AGCTTGTCATCTGCCGGATGAGGCAAAACCCTGCCTACGGCGCGATTACATCGTCCCAGCGCGATCGCTC
TTACTGTTGATGGCTCGTGCTTAAAAACAATGCAAACTTCACCGTTTCAGCTGGTGATTTTCGACTGTGA
TGGTGTGCTTGTTGATAGCGGAACGCATCACTAATCGCGTCTTTGCAGACATGCTCAATGAACTGGGTCT
GTTGGTGACTTTGGATGACATGTTTGAGCAGTTTGTGGGTCATTCCATGGCTGACTGTCTCAAACTAATT
GAGCGACGGTTAGGCAATCCTCCACCCCCTGACTTTGTTCAGCACTATCAACGCCGTACCCGTATCGCGT
TAGAAACGCATCTACAAGCCGTTCCTGGGGTTGAAGAGGCTTTGGATGCTCTTGAATTGCCCTACTGTGT
TGCGTCCAGTGGTGATCATCAAAAGATGCGAACCACACTGAGCCTGACGAAGCTCTGGCCACGATTTGAG
GGACGAATCTTCAGCGTGACTGAAGTACCTCGCGGCAAGCCATTTCCCGATGTCTTTTTGTTGGCCGCCG
ATCGCTTCGGGGTTAATCCTACGGCCTGCGCTGTGATCGAAGACACCCCCTTGGGAGTAGCGGCAGGCGT
GGCGGCAGGAATGCAAGTGTTTGGCTACGCGGGTTCCATGCCCGCTTGGCGTCTGCAAGAAGCCGGTGCC
CATCTCATTTTTGACGATATGCGACTGCTGCCCAGTCTGCTCCAATCGTCGCCAAAAGATAACTCCACAG
CATTGCCCAATCCCTAACCCCTGCTCGCGCCGCAACTACACACTAAACCGTTCCTGCGCGATCGCTCTTA
CTGTTGATGGCTCGTGCTTAAAAACAATGCAACCCTAACCGTTTCAGCTGGTGATTTTCGGACGATTTGG
CTTACAGGGATAACTGAGAGTCAACAGCCTCTGTCCGTCATTGCACACCCATCCATGCACTGGGGACTTG
ACTCATGCTGAATCACATTTCCCTTGTCCATTGGGCGAGAGGGGAGGGGAATCTTCTGGACTCTTCACTA
AGCGGCGATCGCAGGTTCTTCTACCCAAGCAGTGGCGATCGCTTGATTGCAGTCTTCAATGCTGGCCTCT
GCAGCCATCGCCGCCACCAAAGCATCGTAGGCGGGACGTTGTTGCTCCAGTAAAGTCTTCGCCCGTAACA
ATCCCCAGCGACTGCGTAAATCCGCTTCGGCAGGATTGCGATCGAGTTGCCGCCACAGTTGTTTCCACTG
GGCGCGATCGTCAGCTCCCCCTTCCACGTTGCCGTAGACCAGTTGCTCTGCCGCTGCACCGGCCATCAAC
ACCTGACACCACTGTTCCAGCGATCGCTGACTGAGTTGCCCCTGTGCGGCTTCGGCTTCTAGCGCAGCTG
CTTGGAACTGCACACCCCCGCGACCAGGTTGTCCTTGGCGCAGCGCTTCCCACGCTGAGAGGGTGTAGCC
CGTCACGGGTAACCGATGGGTACCGAGCTCGAATTGAATTGAATTCCTTTAATCCCTTTAATTCCTGGAT
TTTTTCTCCGAAATCTGGGAGCGTATAAACATCTGGACTCGTATAAATCAGTTGACTGGTTTCTATGCCT
TCTTTGCCACATATTATATGTATATCAACTAATACCGTATTATTATCATAACCTATAGACATAGTTCCAT
TGTATTTTAGCGCGTTCTCAAATTCTTCTTTTGATGGATACGATGATCCATCTCCGTACTTTTTCGTTAA
CGATTTGCTTACTGGCTTCACAAGTCTGCCAATATTAATCTCTAATCTTTTAAATTTCCCATTTAAAAAA
AATGCCATTGCTTCACGCTTTTTGTTAGCAAACGAAAAGTCAGAACATGAATAAAGTGATACTTCTTCTA
TTCGAGAATCTCCCTCAAATTTTTCAAAATCACATAACCTCTTCGAAAGAAACTCTTCTTCTGTCATGCC
AAACTTTGCATCTTTATACCCATCAACTGCCATTGCACCAAAGCTAATCATTCCCAATGCAAGCATAACT
GCCAATTTTTTCATGTTATCTCCTTTTGCTTTGAGCCAATAATAACAATGAGAACAATGTTAAGCCAACC
CCATAAACCTCTATCAAGTACCCAAATGTGGATGTTTTGGAGAATTTTGTAAAGTGTAGATGTCATTCAG
ATTTATATAACGCAAGCATTCCACTTACAATTAGGCAAAGGATATCAACTATCAAACGCTTCGGTTAAGC
TTAAAGCACACCCTTTCTGCGTCCTCGTATTGACGCGACGTAAAATTTCAACGAGCACGCCGGGATACTT
ACCATATTCTCTGCTAATTATCCCGACATCATCGGTAACAATAAATGCTGGATAACTGGTTGCTGACGCA
TCCATATAACTCATCAACCCCGGCGTTCCATCAGGTACAGGTTTCAACGTTTCAGGATCAAGCGCTCGCG
CATATACCCACGGCGGAACATGTTTACGCTGCATTTCATCCTCAAAGAAACAAGTGTTGAGTTCAACTTG
ATTAAATATATCTCGGATCTGACTAATATCACTGAGATTGAAAGTATCAAATAAAAGATGATTGAAATCA
TCACGTTTCAGAGATTCTTTTTCGTAACTTTTCCAGCCGCCTCCGGTTATGATATAAAGGCTTTTATCTC
CAGAAAATGAGATTTTTTTATCTTTCATATAATGGCAGAGTAAATAAATAAAGTATGGCGAACCAATAAG
ACAAAGATCTTTCCCTTGATTTTTTATTCGTTCAAGACTATTCAATGTTTTAACAAAATCTATTCGTTCT
TCTGTTACGGTAAATGTCGTAGGATATAACAATTCCACCAAACTCATAACATATTTAAACCAAATATTAT
GAGCATTAAATCTATCTGGTCCCAAATTGACTAATTCTATTTGATGATCAAACCAACTACCAACATATTT
CATGCCATAACTCACAGAGCCTAAGAGTCTCTCAATACTTAATCTGTCACGCGCCACCTGACTTTTTAAA
CCATTCGTGCCGCTACTGGTAAACCAACTTTCAATCTCGTTTTCCTGAGAAGTTAATAAGCGAGTAAACT
TAAAAACCGATGTTGGGAATACAGGTATGTCATCAATTTCCGTAATATTGTCATCTACTTTGTGTGCCTG
ACAGTAGTGACGATATTCTCGACAATGTTTATAATGATTACGAAATGCATCAAGCACAAGTTTCTTTCTG
ATTTTTTCCTGCTCGTCGTAAGACCACACTAATGGATCGCTCGAAAAAATCAAATCATCAATTTCTGAGC
TTGCTGTAATTTCTTGTTTATCAACATATGAAGTCATACCTGTTTTACTCCTCAAGATAATATTAGAAAG
TATGGCAGCACTGCTGTCATACTCTTTTATACCCTTCATCTTTCAAGCTGCTGCTTTGTTGGCTGCTTTC
ACTCACCCCAGTCACATAGTTATCTATGCTCCTGGGGATTCGTTCACTTGCCGCCTCGCTGCAACTCGAA
ATCTATTAGGTATATTCCATGTGGTACTTCTTAATATTATCATCAACAATATTGATTACATTTTTTTGGC
TCATCAAATCATTCATTGGTTCAAAGGACAGCAATACACTTTTCGCACCACACTTTTCAATTGCCAACTT
AGCCGCAGTTATACACTCCGTATAATTTCCGACAGCGTTTTCTGCAATTATTTCTTCAAGTTTATTTTCG
AAATTTTCATTAGGGTGCATTTCAAGAACATAATCACTAATAAATGCACGCGGTTACCAAGCAAACCAAA
CTCCGTGAAATGATGCTCCAGTAACCATACGGTATCAAAACCACACTCCTCAGAGATGCGACCTAATTTA
ACCAAACGTTTCATTACCTCTGTTTGAGAAAATTGGGGAGGTTGGTATGTAAGCAAAAAGTTTCCAAATT
TCATAGAGAGTCCTTATATTGCTATTTGAGTGATAGAATATCTCAATAGATTTTAAGACAGAGAAATTGC
TTGATTTTCAATCTCAATTCTCATTCGGCGTTCATTGACTGTCGCAATAGTTAAATGTTCAAATGACGGT
TCAGTAATATCAACATCAATATCCAGATGATCATTATCCATCGCGATAGCGGCTTTCGTAACCGATTGAT
AAAAATTGCGCAGGACCACTAAATTTTCACTCAAGTCATGCGAACTTCCTAACAAAGAATATATCTTGCA
TCGATTACTACGAATATTTGATAACAATGTGATAACTTCATCTTGCTTGACCCAATTATCGTTATTTGCA
GTAAAAGCAATAAACGGTATATCAAGATACATCATGTTATTAATTGTAGAAGCTAAATCTTCCCAACCAA
AATCAAGACAATCTCTCGCAAAGACTTCAGCACCCAATTTATGGCCTTCAAAATCTAGATTATCCGGCAA
TTCATTAATGGGTAGACTGAGATAATCAAACCCTAAAGCTCTTTCAAGAGAATATCTTAAGTTAACAACA
CCGACTGCGGTGATTAAAAACGAAGCATTGATTTCAGATAGGCTTGCATAAGCTATCCGCGCAGATAAGC
TTGAAGCCAACATACCGAAGTTATTTATTTTTCGTGTAGTTAACCAATCAACCACTGCTAACAAGCTCTG
CTTTCCTATAGACATTGTAAATTCATCAATTGTCCCTGAACTCAATCCAACGTGGTGAAGCGAATCATAG
CGGATCACATGAAATCCATTCCGCGATAAATATTCCGCCAGACCAGCAAAATGATCCATCCTGCGGGCAA
AACCAGACGCAATAATAATGGCATTCTTTCTCTTTGGGCTGTTTTCTTCTGGCAGCGTTTCCCAAACATG
AATTTTTTTATTTCCTTCAACACAAATAACGTGGTCGATGGTTTTATATTTTGATTCATTTTCCATACTT
TTACCTATTATGGGACAAATACAAGGAACTTATCTTCTTCCAGGAATCGAGTCTGTTCTATTTCAACCGC
AACATCCTTAGCCGTATAGTTAGATGGCCTTTCATGAGAAATATATGTCACTAATCGTTGCAACGGTCTC
ATTCCGTCATGAGATCCACCAACTCGAAATATGTTATTCATTCCTGCTTCTACAATCCTTTCCGCACCTT
TTAATGCTAACGCATCTCGATATTTAAATGATGACTCCCAAGGAAAAATAGATATGGTTTGCGTCTTATT
TTTTTGAACATAAGGCAATATTTGCTCAATATTATCGACGTGATGAAGGTACACACATCTGCCAAGTGGT
TGATTAAATTCCACACCTGCATTTGACTCAATAATCATCCAACGTTGATGAATATCCACCTCTACTTTTA
ATCCAGCAAACAAGCTTTCTTTTTGAACTAAAGAATAGGCCGCCTTTTCATCAAAATCTTTTTTGGCATT
CGGTAATATATGCGCATATAGATTAAGTTTTTCTATCAACGCTAACTTAAATTCCTCATAATGATTTCCC
ATGTAATATATGTTTTGGGCAGAAAAACAAGCTCGCTGATCGTAAAAACAAACATCATGAGCCGCACCTG
TCGCTGCGGACGTCAAATCAACAGGATTATCGATAATGCAAAGACTCTTTTTAGAACCAAATTTAATCAC
ATCAGCATAAGATGGCGCATGCTCTACCGCCCAATTAATCGCATCTGGCCCTCCCCAAGCGACAATAACA
TCCGCATGTCGCATAATTTCTTTTGCGAGTGATGTATCACCTTGGTGGGGCCAATATATAACAGATAAAG
AGCGCGTTATCGGATGATTAGGGTCTACATCAATAAAACTTAACGCTAATGCATTAGCGGTAAAAGGATC
GGTTGACGATGTTTTTATAATACACTGATTCTTAGTTAAAATTGCGCGTAATATAGACATGATCCCAGAT
AATGGAACATTACCTGCCAACAGATGTACAGATTTACCTTTCGGAAAAGCCCGAACATAACTTTCATCCT
GAGGTAGCCATTCATCCATGATATGGCGAGAACCAAGTTCATTTTCTACAACATCATAAAGGCCGCCTTT
AGAACATAAAATCATAGATATCCAATTGGCCTCTAGCTTAGCCATTTCTTCTGAATATCCCATATATTTT
TTTAAGTCACGAATGTATGTCCTGCGTCTTGAGTATTCTTCATTTTTCCATCTTTGCCCTACCGTATAGA
GAAAATTGACAATGTTATGCAACCGTAATTCGTTATTTCCATTACAATCAATAATGTTTTTTACATGAGA
GTCATTCAATATTGGCAGGTAAACACTATTATCACCAAAATTAATGGATTGCACTAAATCATCACTTTCG
GGAAAGATTTCAACCTGGCCGTTAATAATGAATGAAATTTTTTTAGTCATATTTGCCATCCACGAGCTCG
GTACCCATCGTCGACGGGAGGGGCTGCAATGAACGCAACGATGAAGCAGATGGTGGCGGTCAGCAGAGTG
GGGATCATCAGCACGCCGAACCAACCCACGTAGATGCGGTTGTCGGTGCTGGTTACCCACTCACAAAACC
GATCCCAAACGTTATCGCGGCGTTGCTCGCGAAGAATGCTGGTCATATCGATCTTGAGGTTGTAAAGGGC
AAGAGTCTTAGTTAAAAACTCTTGCTTTTTAGGCTAGGAGATTAACTGTCAAAAAGGTGTAAAAAACCCT
TAATTTTTAGCTAAGTAGACACTATTTTTATGTAACGAAAACTTTGTGAATTTATGTAATGTTTAGAGCG
ATCGCCCAAGGCTACAGTGCTCAACGGAGCCAAAACTACTGTCTACACTGGATTAGAAGACGCTAAATCC
AGCCTCTAGACCCGGGCTCGAGCTAGCAAGCTTGGCCGGATCCGGCCGGATCCGGGAGTTTGTAGAAACG
CAAAAAGGCCATCCGTCAGGATGGCCTTCTGCTTAATTTGATGCCTGGCAGTTTATGGCGGGCGTCCTGC
CCGCCACCCTCCGGGCCGTTGCTTCGCAACGTTCAAATCCGCTCCCGGCGGATTTGTCCTACTCAGGAGA
GCGTTCACCGACAAACAACAGATAAAACGAAAGGCCCAGTCTTTCGACTGAGCCTTTCGTTTTATTTGAT
GCCTGGCAGTTCCCTACTCTCGCATGGGGAGACCCCACACTACCATCGGCGCTACGGCGTTTCACTTCTG
AGTTCGGCATGGGGTCAGGTGGGACCACCGCGCTACTGCCGCCAGGCAAATTCTGTTTTATTGAGCCGTT
ACCCCACCTACTAGCTAATCCCATCTGGGCACATCCGATGGCAAGAGGCCCGAAGGTCCCCCTCTTTGGT
CTTGCGACGTTATGCGGTATTAGCTACCGTTTCCAGTAGTTATCCCCCTCCATCAGGCAGTTTCCCAGAC
ATTACTCACCCGTCCGCCACTCGTCAGCAAAGAAGCAAGCTTAGATCCGTCACACGGGATAATACCGCGC
CACATAGCAGAACTTTAAAAGTGCTCATCATTGGAAAACGTTCTTCGGGGCGAAAACTCTCAAGGATCTT
ACCGCTGTTGAGATCCAGTTCGATGTAACCCACTCGTGCACCCAACTGATCTTCAGCATCTTTTACTTTC
ACCAGCGTTTCTGGGTGAGCAAAAACAGGAAGGCAAAATGCCGCAAAAAAGGGAATAAGGGCGACACGGA
AATGTTGAATACTCATACTCTTCCTTTTTCAATATTATTGAAGCATTTATCAGGGTTATTGTCTCATGAG
CGGATACATATTTGAATGTATTTAGAAAAATAAACAAATAGGGGTTCCGCGCACATTTCCCCGAAAAGTG
CCACCTGACGTCTAAGAAACCATTATTATCATGACATTAACCTATAAAAATAGGCGTATCACGAGGCCCT
TTCGTCTTCGAATAAATACCTGTGACGGAAGATCACTTCGCAGAATAAATAAATCCTGGTGTCCCTGTTG
ATACCGGGAAGCCCTGGGCCAACTTTTGGCGAAAATGAGACGTTGATCGGCACGTAAGAGGTTCCAACTT
TCACCATAATGAAATAAGATCACTACCGGGCGTATTTTTTGAGTTATCGAGATTTTCAGGAGCTAAGGAA
GCTAAAATGGAGAAAAAAATCACTGGATATACCACCGTTGATATATCCCAATGGCATCGTAAAGAACATT
TTGAGGCATTTCAGTCAGTTGCTCAATGTACCTATAACCAGACCGTTCAGCTGGATATTACGGCCTTTTT
AAAGACCGTAAAGAAAAATAAGCACAAGTTTTATCCGGCCTTTATTCACATTCTTGCCCGCCTGATGAAT
GCTCATCCGGAATTCCGTATGGCAATGAAAGACGGTGAGCTGGTGATATGGGATAGTGTTCACCCTTGTT
ACACCGTTTTCCATGAGCAAACTGAAACGTTTTCATCGCTCTGGAGTGAATACCACGACGATTTCCGGCA
GTTTCTACACATATATTCGCAAGATGTGGCGTGTTACGGTGAAAACCTGGCCTATTTCCCTAAAGGGTTT
ATTGAGAATATGTTTTTCGTCTCAGCCAATCCCTGGGTGAGTTTCACCAGTTTTGATTTAAACGTGGCCA
ATATGGACAACTTCTTCGCCCCCGTTTTCACCATGGGCAAATATTATACGCAAGGCGACAAGGTGCTGAT
GCCGCTGGCGATTCAGGTTCATCATGCCGTTTGTGATGGCTTCCATGTCGGCAGAATGCTTAATGAATTA
CAACAGTACTGCGATGAGTGGCAGGGCGGGGCGTAATTTTTTTAAGGCAGTTATTGGTGCCCTTAAACGC
CTGGTTGCTACGCCTGAATAAGTGATAATAAGCGGATGAATGGCAGAAATTCGAAAGCAAATTCGACCCG
GTCGTCGGTTCAGGGCAGGGTCGTTAAATAGCCGCTTATGTCTATTGCTGGTTTACCGGTTTATTGACTA
CCGGAAGCAGTGTGACCGTGTGCTTCTCAAATGCCTGAGGCCAGTTTGCTCAGGCTCTCCCCGTGGAGGT
AATAATTGACGATATGATCGACGGATCTGGTAACCCCAGCGCGGTTGCTACCAAGTAGTGACCCGCTTCG
TGATGCAAAATCCGCTGACGATATTCGGGCGATCGCTGCTGAATGCCATCGAGCAGTAACGTGGCACCCC
GCCCCTGCCAAGTCACCGCATCCAGACTGAACAGCACCAAGAGGCTAAAACCCAATCCCGCCGGTAGCAG
CGGAGAACTACCCAGCATTGGTCCCACCAAAGCTAATGCCGTCGTGGTAAAAATCGCGATCGCCGTCAGA
CTCAAGCCCAGTTCGCTCATGCTTCCTCATCTAGGTCACAGTCTTCGGCGATCGCATCGATCTGATGCTG
CAGCAAGCGTTTTCCATACCGGCGATCGCGCCGTCGCCCTTTCGCTGCCGTGGCCCGCTTACGAGCTCGT
TTATCGACCACGATCGCATCCAAATCCGCGATCGCTTCCCAGTCCGGCAATTCAGTCTGGGGCGTCCGTT
TCATTAATCCTGATCAGGCACGAAATTGCTGTGCGTAGTATCGCGCATAGCGGCCAGCCTCTGCCAACAG
CGCATCGTGATTGCCTGCCTCAACAATCTGGCCGCGCTCCATCACCAAGATGCGGCTGGCATTACGAACC
GTAGCCAGACGGTGAGCAATGATAAAGACCGTCCGTCCCTGCATCACCCGTTCTAGGGCCTCTTGCACCA
AGGTTTCGGACTCGGAATCAAGCGCCGAAGTCGCCTCATCCAGAATTAAAATGCGTGGATCCTCTACGCC
GGACGCATCGTGGCCGGCATCACCGGCGCCACAGGTGCGGTTGCTGGCGCCTATATCGCCGACATCACCG
ATGGGGAAGATCGGGCTCGCCACTTCGGGCTCATGAGCGCTTGTTTCGGCGTGGGTATGGTGGCAGGCCC
CGTGGCCGGGGGACTGTTGGGCGCCATCTCCTTGCATGCACCATTCCTTGCGGCGGCGGTGCTCAACGGC
CTCAACCTACTACTGGGCTGCTTCCTAATGCAGGAGTCGCATAAGGGAGAGCGTCGATCGACCGATGCCC
TTGAGAGCCTTCAACCCAGTCAGCTCCTTCCGGTGGGCGCGGGGCATGACTATCGTCGCCGCACTTATGA
CTGTCTTCTTTATCATGCAACTCGTAGGACAGGTGCCGGCAGCGCTCTGGGTCATTTTCGGCGAGGACCG
CTTTCGCTGGAGCGCGACGATGATCGGCCTGTCGCTTGCGGTATTCGGAATCTTGCACGCCCTCGCTCAA
GCCTTCGTCACTGGTCCCGCCACCAAACGTTTCGGCGAGAAGCAGGCCATTATCGCCGGCATGGCGGCCG
ACGCGCTGGGCTACGTCTTGCTGGCGTTCGCGACGCGAGGCTGGATGGCCTTCCCCATTATGATTCTTCT
CGCTTCCGGCGGCATCGGGATGCCCGCGTTGCAGGCCATGCTGTCCAGGCAGGTAGATGACGACCATCAG
GGACAGCTTCAAGGATCGCTCGCGGCTCTTACCAGCCTAACTTCGATCACTGGACCGCTGATCGTCACGG
CGATTTATGCCGCCTCGGCGAGCACATGGAACGGGTTGGCATGGATTGTAGGCGCCGCCCTATACCTTGT
CTGCCTCCCCGCGTTGCGTCGCGGTGCATGGAGCCGGGCCACCTCGACCTGAATGGAAGCCGGCGGCACC
TCGCTAACGGATTCACCACTCCAAGAATTGGAGCCAATCAATTCTTGCGGAGAACTGTGAATGCGCAAAC
CAACCCTTGGCAGAACATATCCATCGCGTCCGCCATCTCCAGCAGCCGCACGCGGCGCATCTCGGGCAGC
GTTGGGTCCTGGCCACGGGTGCGCATGATCGTGCTCCTGTCGTTGAGGACCCGGCTAGGCTGGCGGGGTT
GCCTTACTGGTTAGCAGAATGAATCACCGATACGCGAGCGAACGTGAAGCGACTGCTGCTGCAAAACGTC
TGCGACCTGAGCAACAACATGAATGGTCTTCGGTTTCCGTGTTTCGTAAAGTCTGGAAACGCGGAAGTCA
GCGCCCTGCACCATTATGTTCCGGATCTGCATCGCAGGATGCTGCTGGCTACCCTGTGGAACACCTACAT
CTGTATTAACGAAGCGCTGGCATTGACCCTGAGTGATTTTTCTCTGGTCCCGCCGCATCCATACCGCCAG
TTGTTTACCCTCACAACGTTCCAGTAACCGGGCATGTTCATCATCAGTAACCCGTATCGTGAGCATCCTC
TCTCGTTTCATCGGTATCATTACCCCCATGAACAGAAATCCCCCTTACACGGAGGCATCAGTGACCAAAC
AGGAAAAAACCGCCCTTAACATGGCCCGCTTTATCAGAAGCCAGACATTAACGCTTCTGGAGAAACTCAA
CGAGCTGGACGCGGATGAACAGGCAGACATCTGTGAATCGCTTCACGACCACGCTGATGAGCTTTACCGC
AGCTGCCTCGCGCGTTTCGGTGATGACGGTGAAAACCTCTGACACATGCAGCTCCCGGAGACGGTCACAG
CTTGTCTGTAAGCGGATGCCGGGAGCAGACAAGCCCGTCAGGGCGCGTCAGCGGGTGTTGGCGGGTGTCG
GGGCGCAGCCATGACCCAGTCACGTAGCGATAGCGGAGTGTATACTGGCTTAACTATGCGGCATCAGAGC
AGATTGTACTGAGAGTGCACCATATGCGGTGTGAAATACCGCACAGATGCGTAAGGAGAAAATACCGCAT
CAGGCGCTCTTCCGCTTCCTCGCTCACTGACTCGCTGCGCTCGGTCGTTCGGCTGCGGCGAGCGGTATCA
GCTCACTCAAAGGCGGTAATACGGTTATCCACAGAATCAGGGGATAACGCAGGAAAGAACATGTGAGCAA
AAGGCCAGCAAAAGGCCAGGAACCGTAAAAAGGCCGCGTTGCTGGCGTTTTTCCATAGGCTCCGCCCCCC
TGACGAGCATCACAAAAATCGACGCTCAAGTCAGAGGTGGCGAAACCCGACAGGACTATAAAGATACCAG
GCGTTTCCCCCTGGAAGCTCCCTCGTGCGCTCTCCTGTTCCGACCCTGCCGCTTACCGGATACCTGTCCG
CCTTTCTCCCTTCGGGAAGCGTGGCGCTTTCTCATAGCTCACGCTGTAGGTATCTCAGTTCGGTGTAGGT
CGTTCGCTCCAAGCTGGGCTGTGTGCACGAACCCCCCGTTCAGCCCGACCGCTGCGCCTTATCCGGTAAC
TATCGTCTTGAGTCCAACCCGGTAAGACACGACTTATCGCCACTGGCAGCAGCCACTGGTAACAGGATTA
GCAGAGCGAGGTATGTAGGCGGTGCTACAGAGTTCTTGAAGTGGTGGCCTAACTACGGCTACACTAGAAG
GACAGTATTTGGTATCTGCGCTCTGCTGAAGCCAGTTACCTTCGGAAAAAGAGTTGGTAGCTCTTGATCC
GGCAAACAAACCACCGCTGGTAGCGGTGGTTTTTTTGTTTGCAAGCAGCAGATTACGCGCAGAAAAAAAG
GATCTCAAGAAGATCCTTTGATCTTTTCTACGGGGTCTGACGCTCAGTGGAACGAAAACTCACGTTAAGG
GATTTTGGTCATGAGATTATCAAAAAGGATCTTCACCTAGATCCTTTTAAATTAAAAATGAAGTTTTAAA
TCAATCTAAAGTATATATGAGTAAACTTGGTCTGACAGTTACCAATGCTTAATCAGTGAGGCACCTATCT
CAGCGATCTGTCTATTTCGTTCATCCATAGTTGCCTGACTCCCCGTCGTGTAGATAACTACGATACGGGA
GGGCTTACCATCTGGCCCCAGTGCTGCAATGATACCGCGAGACCCACGCTCACCGGCTCCAGATTTATCA
GCAATAAACCAGCCAGCCGGAAGGGCCGAGCGCAGAAGTGGTCCTGCAACTTTATCCGCCTCCATCCAGT
CTATTAATTGTTGCCGGGAAGCTAGAGTAAGTAGTTCGCCAGTTAATAGTTTGCGCAACGTTGTTGCCAT
TGCTGCAGGCATCGTGGTGTCACGCTCGTCGTTTGGTATGGCTTCATTCAGCTCCGGTTCCCAACGATCA
AGGCGAGTTACATGATCCCCCATGTTGTGCAAAAAAGCGGTTAGCTCCTTCGGTCCTCCGATCGTTGTCA
GAAGTAAGTTGGCCGCAGTGTTATCACTCATGGTTATGGCAGCACTGCATAATTCTCTTACTGTCATGCC
ATCCGTAAGATGCTTTTCTGTGACTGGTGAGTACTCAACCAAGTCATTCTGAGAATAGTGTATGCGGCGA
CCGAGTTGCTCTTGCCCGGCGTCAACACGGGATAATACCGCGCCACATAGCAGAACTTTAAAAGTGCTCA
TCATTGGAAAACGTTCTTCGGGGCGAAAACTCTCAAGGATCTTACCGCTGTTGAGATCCAGTTCGATGTA
ACCCACTCGTGCACCCAACTGATCTTCAGCATCTTTTACTTTCACCAGCGTTTCTGGGTGAGCAAAAACA
GGAAGGCAAAATGCCGCAAAAAAGGGAATAAGGGCGACACGGAAATGTTGAATACTCATACTCTTCCTTT
TTCAATATTATTGAAGCATTTATCAGGGTTATTGTCTCATGAGCGGATACATATTTGAATGTATTTAGAA
AAATAAACAAATAGGGGTTCCGCGCACATTTCCCCGAAAAGTGCCACCTGACGTCTAAGAAACCATTATT
ATCATGACATTAACCTATAAAAATAGGCGTATCACGAGGCCCTTTCGTCTTCAAGAATT
Features (pLannotate 1.2.2; 23 found; start..end, strand, type, name):
    512..649     +  CDS            PUDP (fragment): HDHD1_HUMAN - Also known as DXF68S1E, FAM16AX, GS1, HDHD1, HDHD1A. Experimental evidence at protein level: Swiss-Prot protein existence level 1. Dephosphorylates pseudouridine 5'-phosphate, a potential intermediate in rRNA degradation. Pseudouridine is then excreted intact in urine. From Homo sapiens (Human).
   1488..1505    -  misc_feature   MCS (fragment): pUC18/19 multiple cloning site
   2215..3327    -  CDS            LuxE: LuxE; luxE; from the Photorhabdus luminescens bioluminescence operon
   3506..3762    -  CDS            LuxB (fragment): LuxB luciferase subunit; luxB; from the Photorhabdus luminescens bioluminescence operon
   3762..3924    -  CDS            LuxA (fragment): LuxA luciferase subunit; luxA; from the Photorhabdus luminescens bioluminescence operon
   3973..4896    -  CDS            LuxD: LuxD acyltransferase; luxD; from the Photorhabdus luminescens bioluminescence operon
   4908..6350    -  CDS            LuxC: LuxC fatty acid reductase; luxC; from the Photorhabdus luminescens bioluminescence operon
   6368..6556    -  CDS            psbA1 (fragment): PSBA1_SYNE7 - Also known as psbA-I. Experimental evidence at protein level: Swiss-Prot protein existence level 1. Photosystem II (PSII) is a light-driven water:plastoquinone oxidoreductase that uses light energy to abstract electrons from H(2)O, generating O(2) and a proton gradient subsequently used for ATP formation. It consists of a core antenna complex that captures photons, and an electron transfer chain that converts photonic excitation into a charge separation. The D1/D2 (PsbA/PsbA) reaction center heterodimer binds P680, the primary electron donor of PSII as well as several subsequent
   6863..6890    -  terminator     rrnB T2 terminator: transcription terminator T2 from the E. coli rrnB gene
   6982..7068    -  terminator     rrnB T1 terminator: Escherichia coli rrnB; transcription terminator T1 from the E. coli rrnB gene
   7158..7389    -  ncRNA          SSU rRNA archaea: Accession: RF01959 - Archaeal small subunit ribosomal RNA
   7402..7646    -  CDS            AmpR (fragment): β-lactamase; bla; confers resistance to ampicillin, carbenicillin, and related antibiotics
   7647..7751    -  promoter       AmpR promoter: bla
   7954..8056    +  promoter       cat promoter: promoter of the E. coli cat gene encoding chloramphenicol acetyltransferase
   8057..8716    +  CDS            CmR: chloramphenicol acetyltransferase; cat; confers resistance to chloramphenicol
   9473..9721    -  CDS            msbA (fragment): MSBA_SALTY - Experimental evidence at protein level: Swiss-Prot protein existence level 1. Involved in lipopolysaccharide (LPS) biosynthesis. Translocates lipid A-core from the inner to the outer leaflet of the inner membrane. Transmembrane domains (TMD) form a pore in the inner membrane and the ATP-binding domain (NBD) is responsible for energy generation. From Salmonella typhimurium (strain LT2 / SGSC1412 / ATCC 700720).
   9715..10622   +  CDS            TcR (fragment): tetracycline efflux protein; tet; confers resistance to tetracycline
  10864..11244   -  CDS            YPB1_ECOLX: Protein predicted: Swiss-Prot protein existence level 4. From Escherichia coli.
  11261..11452   +  CDS            rop: Rop protein, which maintains plasmids at low copy number; rop
  11554..11694   +  misc_feature   bom: basis of mobility region from pBR322
  11880..12468   -  rep_origin     ori: high-copy-number ColE1/pMB1/pBR322/pUC origin of replication
  12639..13499   -  CDS            AmpR: β-lactamase; bla; confers resistance to ampicillin, carbenicillin, and related antibiotics
  13500..13604   -  promoter       AmpR promoter: bla
