[The description below was written by a language model from this plasmid's Addgene catalogue record and pLannotate feature annotations shown in this document.]
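Description:
pAM1706 is a cyanobacterial cloning vector built on the pAM1667 backbone and designed for Synechococcus elongatus PCC 7942. The depositor describes it as an NS2.1 vector, meaning it targets a neutral site (neutral site 2) of the cyanobacterial chromosome for integration by homologous recombination. The feature table does not label the flanking neutral-site arms as such, although some fragmentary hits to unrelated proteins (PUDP, msbA) probably fall within this unannotated cyanobacterial DNA. In E. coli the roughly 13.7 kb plasmid is propagated through a pBR322-type framework: a ColE1/pMB1 origin with rop and the bom mobility region, a full-length ampicillin resistance gene with its promoter, and a truncated tetracycline resistance gene. A chloramphenicol acetyltransferase cassette with its own cat promoter provides the second selection listed in the record. It sits apart from the plasmid maintenance region, next to the lux cassette, so it presumably marks the integrated segment in the cyanobacterium.

The payload is a 500 bp PvuII–SalI fragment of the S. elongatus psbAI promoter region, inserted upstream of luxCDE. The annotation shows that this fragment includes a short stretch of psbA1 coding sequence. It is followed in the same orientation by intact LuxC (fatty acid reductase), LuxD (acyltransferase) and LuxE, annotated by similarity to the Photorhabdus luminescens operon, with only small remnants of luxA and luxB between luxD and luxE. The rrnB T1 and T2 terminators lie upstream of the promoter, where they would block read-through transcription into the cassette. The construct therefore does not encode luciferase itself. It drives synthesis of the long-chain aldehyde substrate, so that strains carrying a separate luxAB reporter can emit light without added substrate. The associated publication applies such strains to bioluminescence monitoring of circadian rhythms.
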