Addgene plasmid #40242: pAM1706
Depositing lab: Susan Golden. Depositing organization: University of California, San Diego (UCSD). Publication: Application of bioluminescence to the study of circadian rhythms in cyanobacteria. Andersson CR, Tsinoremas NF, Shelton J, Lebedeva NV, Yarrow J, Min H, Golden SS. Methods Enzymol. 2000;305:527-42. PubMed 10812624.
Backbone
  Vector backbone: pAM1667
  Vector type: Cyanobacteria cloning vector
Growth in bacteria
  Bacterial resistance: Chloramphenicol and Ampicillin, 25 & 100 μg/mL
  Growth temperature: 37°C
  Growth strain: DH5alpha
  Copy number: Unknown
Gene/Insert
  Gene/Insert name: PpsbAI
  Species: Synechococcus elongatus PCC 7942
  Insert size (bp): 500
  Promoter: n/a
  Cloning method: Restriction Enzyme; 5′ cloning site n/a (unknown if destroyed); 3′ cloning site n/a (unknown if destroyed)
  Sequencing primers: 5′ n/a; 3′ n/a
Terms and licenses: Academic/Nonprofit Terms; Industry Terms: Not Available to Industry
Depositor comments: NS2.1 vector Lux Genes: luxCDE Directs luciferase substrate synthesis in PCC7942 500bp PvuII-SalI promoter fragment of psbAI inserted into SalI-StuI digested pAM1667 (luxCDE).
How to cite: pAM1706 was a gift from Susan Golden (Addgene plasmid # 40242 ; http://n2t.net/addgene:40242 ; RRID:Addgene_40242)
