>Addgene plasmid #40242 | pAM1706 | addgene partial sequence | sequence record 69729 | luxC-F 5'-ggtgcggaaaggattgtaga-3'
TGGTGGATCTCATGACGGAATGAGACCGTTGCAACGATTAGTGACATATATTTCTCATGAAAGGCCATCT
AACTATACGGCTAAGGATGTTGCGGTTGAAATAGAACAGACTCGATTCCTGGAAGAAGATAAGTTCCTTG
TATTTGTCCCATAATAGGTAAAAAGTATGGAAAATGAATCAAAATATAAAACCATCGACCACGTTATTTG
TGTTGAAGGAAATAAAAAAATTCATGTTTGGGAAACGCTGCCAGAAGAAAACAGCCCAAAGAGAAAGAAT
GCCATTATTATTGCGTCTGGTTTTGCCCGCAGGATGGATCATTTTGCTGGTCTGGCGGAATATTTATCGC
GGAATGGATTTCATGTGATCCGCTATGATTCGCTTCACCACGTTGGATTGAGTTCAGGGACAATTGATGA
ATTTACAATGTCTATAGGAAAGCAGAGCTTGTTAGCAGTGGTTGATTGGTTAACTACACGAAAAATAAAT
AACTTCGGTATGTTGGCTTCAAGCTTATCTGCGCGGATAGCTTATGCAAGCCTATCTGAAATCAATGCTT
CGTTTTTAATCACCGCAGTCGGTGTTGTTAACTTAAGATATTCTCTTGAAAGAGCTTTAGGGTTTGATTA
TCTCAGTCTACCCATTAATGAATTGCCGAATAATCTAGATTTTGAAGGCCATAAATTGGGTGCTGAAGTC
TTTGCGAGAGATTGTCTTGATTTTGGTTGGGAAGATTTAGCTTCTACAATTAATAACATGATGTATCTTG
ATATACCGTTTATTGCTTTTACTGCAAATAACGATAATTGGGTCAAGCAAGATGAAGTTATCACATTGTT
ATCAA
