>Addgene plasmid #40242 | pAM1706 | addgene partial sequence | sequence record 72606 | pNS2-fwd 5'-ACCAGGTTGTCCTTGGCGCAG-3'
CGGGTACCGATGGGTACCGAGCTCGAATTCCTTTAATCCCTTTAATTCCTGGATTTTTTCTCCGAAATCT
GGGAGCGTATAAACATCTGGACTCGTATAAATCAGTTGACTGGTTTCTATGCCTTCTTTGCCACATATTA
TATGTATATCAACTAATACCGTATTATTATCATAACCTATAGACATAGTTCCATTGTATTTTAGCGCGTT
CTCAAATTCTTCTTTTGATGGATACGATGATCCATCTCCGTACTTTTTCGTTAACGATTTGCTTACTGGC
TTCACAAGTCTGCCAATATTAATCTCTAATCTTTTAAATTTCCCATTTAAAAAAAATGCCATTGCTTCAC
GCTTTTTGTTAGCAAACGAAAAGTCAGAACATGAATAAAGTGATACTTCTTCTATTCGAGAATCTCCCTC
AAATTTTTCAAAATCACATAACCTCTTCGAAAGAAACTCTTCTTCTGTCATGCCAAACTTTGCATCTTTA
TACCCATCAACTGCCATTGCACCAAAGCTAATCATTCCCAATGCAAGCATAACTGCCAATTTTTTCATGT
TATCTCCTTTTGCTTTGAGCCAATAATAACAATGAGAACAATGTTAAGCCAACCCCATAAACCTCTATCA
AGTACCCAAATGTGGATGTTTTGGAGAATTTTGTAAAGTGTAGATGTCATTCAGATTTATATAACGCAAG
CATTCCACTTACAATTAGGCAAAGGATATCAACTATCAAACGCTTCGGTTAAGCTTAAAGCACACCCTTT
CTGCGTCCTCGTATTGACGCGACGTAAAATTTCAACGAGCACGCCGGGATACTTACCATATTCTCTGCTA
ATTATCCCGACATCATCGGTAACAATAAATGCTGGATAACTGGTTGCTGACGCATCCATATAACTCATCA
ACCCCGGCGTTCCATCAGGTACAGGTTTCAACGTTTCAGGATCAAGCGC
