>Addgene plasmid #40242 | pAM1706 | addgene partial sequence | sequence record 72607 | pNS2-rev 5'-GCCACGTTACTGCTCGATGG-3'
GCGGATTTTGCATCACGAAGCGGGTCACTACTTGGTAGCAACCGCGCTGGGGTTACCAGATCCGTCGATC
ATATCGTCAATTATTACCTCCACGGGGAGAGCCTGAGCAAACTGGCCTCAGGCATTTGAGAAGCACACGG
TCACACTGCTTCCGGTAGTCAATAAACCGGTAAACCAGCAATAGACATAAGCGGCTATTTAACGACCCTG
CCCTGAACCGACGACCGGGTCGAATTTGCTTTCGAATTTCTGCCATTCATCCGCTTATTATCACTTATTC
AGGCGTAGCAACCAGGCGTTTAAGGGCACCAATAACTGCCTTAAAAAAATTACGCCCCGCCCTGCCACTC
ATCGCAGTACTGTTGTAATTCATTAAGCATTCTGCCGACATGGAAGCCATCACAAACGGCATGATGAACC
TGAATCGCCAGCGGCATCAGCACCTTGTCGCCTTGCGTATAATATTTGCCCATGGTGAAAACGGGGGCGA
AGAAGTTGTCCATATTGGCCACGTTTAAATCAAAACTGGTGAAACTCACCCAGGGATTGGCTGAGACGAA
AAACATATTCTCAATAAACCCTTTAGGGAAATAGGCCAGGTTTTCACCGTAACACGCCACATCTTGCGAA
TATATGTGTAGAAACTGCCGGAAATCGTCGTGGTATTCACTCCAGAGCGATGAAAACGTTTCAGTTTGCT
CATGGAAAACGGTGTAACAAGGGTGAACACTATCCCATATCACCAGCTCACCGTCTTTCATTGCCATACG
GAATTCCGGATGAGCATTCATCAGGCGGGCAAGAATGTGAATAAAGGCCGGATAAAACTTGTGCTTATTT
TTCTTTACGGTCTTTAAAAAGGCCGTAATATCCAGCTGAACGGTCTGGTTATAGGTACATTGAGCAACTG
ACTGAAATGCCTCAAAATGTTCTTT
